Addgene plasmid #233078: pU6-sgRNA-S1b (BsaI)-CBh-eCas12f1
Purpose: Expression vector for sgRNA-S1b and eCas12f1
Depositing lab: Kyoungmi Kim. Publication: Robust genome editing activity and the applications of enhanced miniature CRISPR-Cas12f1. Park SJ, Ju S, Jung WJ, Jeong TY, Yoon DE, Lee JH, Yang J, Lee H, Choi J, Kim HS, Kim K. Nat Commun. 2025 Jan 15;16(1):677. doi: 10.1038/s41467-025-56048-w. PubMed 39809780.
Backbone
  Vector backbone: PX458
  Backbone manufacturer: Feng Zhang Lab
  Backbone size w/o insert (bp): 2978
  Total vector size (bp): 7338
  Vector type: Mammalian Expression, CRISPR
Growth in bacteria
  Bacterial resistance: Ampicillin, 100 μg/mL
  Growth temperature: 37°C
  Growth strain: DH5alpha
  Copy number: High Copy
Gene/Insert
  Gene/Insert name: U6-sgRNA-S1b (BsaI)-CBh-bpNLS-eCas12f1-2xFLAG-P2A-EGFP
  Species: Synthetic
  Insert size (bp): 4360
  Promoter: hU6, CBh
  Tag / fusion protein: 2xFLAG
  Cloning method: Gibson Cloning
  Sequencing primers: 5′ GAGGGCCTATTTCCCATGATT
Terms and licenses: Academic/Nonprofit Terms; Industry Terms: Not Available to Industry
How to cite: pU6-sgRNA-S1b (BsaI)-CBh-eCas12f1 was a gift from Kyoungmi Kim (Addgene plasmid # 233078 ; http://n2t.net/addgene:233078 ; RRID:Addgene_233078)
