[The description below was written by a language model from this plasmid's Addgene catalogue record and pLannotate feature annotations shown in this document.]
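Description:
pU6-sgRNA-S1b (BsaI)-CBh-eCas12f1 is a 7.3 kb all-in-one mammalian CRISPR expression plasmid built on the PX458 backbone. It delivers an engineered miniature nuclease, eCas12f1, and its matching guide RNA scaffold from a single vector. In E. coli it is maintained at high copy through a ColE1/pUC-type origin and selected with ampicillin via the bla gene. An f1 phage origin is also present.

The synthetic insert of about 4.4 kb contains two transcription units. A human U6 RNA polymerase III promoter drives the sgRNA-S1b scaffold. The "(BsaI)" in the name indicates a BsaI cloning site, presumably for inserting a target-specific spacer. The annotation finds lacZα, lac promoter/operator and pUC MCS fragments between the U6 promoter and the CBh promoter, which may be a stuffer in this region, but the record does not explain them. The second unit uses the CBh promoter, annotated here as a CMV enhancer followed by the chicken β-actin/MVM hybrid intron. It expresses eCas12f1 with a bipartite nuclear localisation signal and a 2xFLAG epitope, followed by P2A-EGFP and a bGH polyadenylation signal. The P2A peptide releases EGFP as a separate protein, so fluorescence marks transfected cells and allows them to be enriched by sorting, while the FLAG tag allows the nuclease to be detected.

The nuclease coding sequence itself is not annotated in the feature table, which leaves a gap between the intron and the FLAG tags. A single AAV2 ITR sits downstream of the poly(A) signal, and one ITR alone would not support AAV packaging. According to the record, the plasmid is used to co-express sgRNA-S1b and eCas12f1 for genome editing in mammalian cells.
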