Features (pLannotate 1.2.2; 21 found; start..end, strand, type, name):
      1..456     +  rep_origin     f1 ori (sequence partly withheld): f1 bacteriophage origin of replication; arrow indicates direction of (+) strand synthesis
    457..506     -  misc_feature   bom (fragment): basis of mobility region from pBR322
    608..643     -  CDS            rop (fragment): Rop protein, which maintains plasmids at low copy number; rop
    738..842     +  promoter       AmpR promoter: bla
    843..1703    +  CDS            AmpR: β-lactamase; bla; confers resistance to ampicillin, carbenicillin, and related antibiotics
   1874..2462    +  rep_origin     ori: high-copy-number ColE1/pMB1/pBR322/pUC origin of replication
   2524..2764    +  promoter       U6 promoter: RNA polymerase III promoter for human U6 snRNA
   2974..3009    +  CDS            rop (fragment): Rop protein, which maintains plasmids at low copy number; rop
   3111..3210    +  misc_feature   bom (fragment): basis of mobility region from pBR322
   3216..3373    -  CDS            lacZα (fragment): LacZα fragment of β-galactosidase; lacZ fragment
   3370..3426    +  misc_feature   MCS: pUC18/19 multiple cloning site
   3463..3479    -  protein_bind   lac operator: The lac repressor binds to the lac operator to inhibit transcription in E. coli. This inhibition can be relieved by adding lactose or isopropyl-β-D-thiogalactopyranoside (IPTG). lac repressor encoded by lacI
   3487..3517    -  promoter       lac promoter: promoter for the E. coli lac operon
   3572..3857    +  enhancer       CMV enhancer: human cytomegalovirus immediate early enhancer; contains an 18-bp deletion relative to the standard CMV enhancer
   4137..4364    +  intron         hybrid intron: hybrid between chicken β-actin (CBA) and minute virus of mice (MMV) introns (Gray et al., 2011)
   6035..6051    +  CDS            5xFLAG (fragment): five tandem FLAG® epitope tags
   6062..6083    +  CDS            2xFLAG (fragment): two tandem FLAG® epitope tags
   6149..6868    +  CDS            EGFP: the original enhanced GFP (Yang et al., 1996) mammalian codon-optimized
   6908..7019    +  polyA_signal   bGH poly(A) signal: bovine growth hormone polyadenylation signal
   7124..7264    +  repeat_region  AAV2 ITR: inverted terminal repeat of adeno-associated virus serotype 2 inverted
   7269..7320    -  misc_feature   bom (fragment): basis of mobility region from pBR322
>Addgene plasmid #233078 | pU6-sgRNA-S1b (BsaI)-CBh-eCas12f1 | addgene full sequence | sequence record 470084 | Addgene NGS Result
[77 nt withheld, positions 1-77]
T
[46 nt withheld, positions 79-124]
C
[141 nt withheld, positions 126-266]
CCTTTGACGTTGGAGTCCACGTTCTTT
[37 nt withheld, positions 294-330]
ACTCTATCTCGGGCTATTCTTTTGATTTATAAGGGATTTTGCCGATTTCGGTCTATTGGTTAAAAAATGA
GCTGATTTAACAAAAATTTAACGCGAATTTTAACAAAATATTAACGTTTACAATTTTATGGTGCACTCTC
AGTACAATCTGCTCTGATGCCGCATAGTTAAGCCAGCCCCGACACCCGCCAACACCCGCTGACGCGCCCT
GACGGGCTTGTCTGCTCCCGGCATCCGCTTACAGACAAGCTGTGACCGTCTCCGGGAGCTGCATGTGTCA
GAGGTTTTCACCGTCATCACCGAAACGCGCGAGACGAAAGGGCCTCGTGATACGCCTATTTTTATAGGTT
AATGTCATGATAATAATGGTTTCTTAGACGTCAGGTGGCACTTTTCGGGGAAATGTGCGCGGAACCCCTA
TTTGTTTATTTTTCTAAATACATTCAAATATGTATCCGCTCATGAGACAATAACCCTGATAAATGCTTCA
ATAATATTGAAAAAGGAAGAGTATGAGTATTCAACATTTCCGTGTCGCCCTTATTCCCTTTTTTGCGGCA
TTTTGCCTTCCTGTTTTTGCTCACCCAGAAACGCTGGTGAAAGTAAAAGATGCTGAAGATCAGTTGGGTG
CACGAGTGGGTTACATCGAACTGGATCTCAACAGCGGTAAGATCCTTGAGAGTTTTCGCCCCGAAGAACG
TTTTCCAATGATGAGCACTTTTAAAGTTCTGCTATGTGGCGCGGTATTATCCCGTATTGACGCCGGGCAA
GAGCAACTCGGTCGCCGCATACACTATTCTCAGAATGACTTGGTTGAGTACTCACCAGTCACAGAAAAGC
ATCTTACGGATGGCATGACAGTAAGAGAATTATGCAGTGCTGCCATAACCATGAGTGATAACACTGCGGC
CAACTTACTTCTGACAACGATCGGAGGACCGAAGGAGCTAACCGCTTTTTTGCACAACATGGGGGATCAT
GTAACTCGCCTTGATCGTTGGGAACCGGAGCTGAATGAAGCCATACCAAACGACGAGCGTGACACCACGA
TGCCTGTAGCAATGGCAACAACGTTGCGCAAACTATTAACTGGCGAACTACTTACTCTAGCTTCCCGGCA
ACAATTAATAGACTGGATGGAGGCGGATAAAGTTGCAGGACCACTTCTGCGCTCGGCCCTTCCGGCTGGC
TGGTTTATTGCTGATAAATCTGGAGCCGGTGAGCGTGGAAGCCGCGGTATCATTGCAGCACTGGGGCCAG
ATGGTAAGCCCTCCCGTATCGTAGTTATCTACACGACGGGGAGTCAGGCAACTATGGATGAACGAAATAG
ACAGATCGCTGAGATAGGTGCCTCACTGATTAAGCATTGGTAACTGTCAGACCAAGTTTACTCATATATA
CTTTAGATTGATTTAAAACTTCATTTTTAATTTAAAAGGATCTAGGTGAAGATCCTTTTTGATAATCTCA
TGACCAAAATCCCTTAACGTGAGTTTTCGTTCCACTGAGCGTCAGACCCCGTAGAAAAGATCAAAGGATC
TTCTTGAGATCCTTTTTTTCTGCGCGTAATCTGCTGCTTGCAAACAAAAAAACCACCGCTACCAGCGGTG
GTTTGTTTGCCGGATCAAGAGCTACCAACTCTTTTTCCGAAGGTAACTGGCTTCAGCAGAGCGCAGATAC
CAAATACTGTTCTTCTAGTGTAGCCGTAGTTAGGCCACCACTTCAAGAACTCTGTAGCACCGCCTACATA
CCTCGCTCTGCTAATCCTGTTACCAGTGGCTGCTGCCAGTGGCGATAAGTCGTGTCTTACCGGGTTGGAC
TCAAGACGATAGTTACCGGATAAGGCGCAGCGGTCGGGCTGAACGGGGGGTTCGTGCACACAGCCCAGCT
TGGAGCGAACGACCTACACCGAACTGAGATACCTACAGCGTGAGCTATGAGAAAGCGCCACGCTTCCCGA
AGGGAGAAAGGCGGACAGGTATCCGGTAAGCGGCAGGGTCGGAACAGGAGAGCGCACGAGGGAGCTTCCA
GGGGGAAACGCCTGGTATCTTTATAGTCCTGTCGGGTTTCGCCACCTCTGACTTGAGCGTCGATTTTTGT
GATGCTCGTCAGGGGGGCGGAGCCTATGGAAAAACGCCAGCAACGCGGCCTTTTTACGGTTCCTGGCCTT
TTGCTGGCCTTTTGCTCACATGTGAGGGCCTATTTCCCATGATTCCTTCATATTTGCATATACGATACAA
GGCTGTTAGAGAGATAATTGGAATTAATTTGACTGTAAACACAAAGATATTAGTACAAAATACGTGACGT
AGAAAGTAATAATTTCTTGGGTAGTTTGCAGTTTTAAAATTATGTTTTAAAATGGACTATCATATGCTTA
CCGTAACTTGAAAGTATTTCGATTTCTTGGCTTTATATATCTTGTGGAAAGGACGAAACACCGACCGCTG
GACTTCGAGTCCAGGTGGGCTGCTTGCATCAGCCTAATGTCGAGAAGTGCTTTCTTCGGAAAGTAACCCT
CGAAACAAAGAAAGGAATGCAACGGAGACCACATTTCCCCGAAAAGTGCCACCTGACGTCTAAGAAACCA
TTATTATCATGACATTAACCTATAAAAATAGGCGTATCACGAGGCCCTTTCGTCTCGCGCGTTTCGGTGA
TGACGGTGAAAACCTCTGACACATGCAGCTCCCGGAGACGGTCACAGCTTGTCTGTAAGCGGATGCCGGG
AGCAGACAAGCCCGTCAGGGCGCGTCAGCGGGTGTTGGCGGGTGTCGGGGCTGGCTTAACTATGCGGCAT
CAGAGCAGATTGTACTGAGAGTGCACCATATGCGGTGTGAAATACCGCACAGATGCGTAAGGAGAAAATA
CCGCATCAGGCGCCATTCGCCATTCAGGCTGCGCAACTGTTGGGAAGGGCGATCGGTGCGGGCCTCTTCG
CTATTACGCCAGCTGGCGAAAGGGGGATGTGCTGCAAGGCGATTAAGTTGGGTAACGCCAGGGTTTTCCC
AGTCACGACGTTGTAAAACGACGGCCAGTGAATTCGAGCTCGGTACCCGGGGATCCTCTAGAGTCGACCT
GCAGGCATGCAAGCTTGGCGTAATCATGGTCATAGCTGTTTCCTGTGTGAAATTGTTATCCGCTCACAAT
TCCACACAACATACGAGCCGGAAGCATAAAGTGTAAAGCCTGGGGTGCCTAATAGATCCGGTCTCCTTTT
ATTTTTTGTTTTAGAGGTACCCGTTACATAACTTACGGTAAATGGCCCGCCTGGCTGACCGCCCAACGAC
CCCCGCCCATTGACGTCAATAGTAACGCCAATAGGGACTTTCCATTGACGTCAATGGGTGGAGTATTTAC
GGTAAACTGCCCACTTGGCAGTACATCAAGTGTATCATATGCCAAGTACGCCCCCTATTGACGTCAATGA
CGGTAAATGGCCCGCCTGGCATTGTGCCCAGTACATGACCTTATGGGACTTTCCTACTTGGCAGTACATC
TACGTATTAGTCATCGCTATTACCATGGTCGAGGTGAGCCCCACGTTCTGCTTCACTCTCCCCATCTCCC
CCCCCTCCCCACCCCCAATTTTGTATTTATTTATTTTTTAATTATTTTGTGCAGCGATGGGGGCGGGGGG
GGGGGGGGGGCGCGCGCCGGGGGGGGGGGGGGGGGGSGGGGGGGGGGGSGGGGSGRGGSGGRGRGGKGCG
GCGGCAGCCAATCAGAGCGGCGCGCTCCGAAAGTTTCCTTTTATGGCGAGGCGGCGGCGGCGGCGGCCCT
ATAAAAAGCGAAGCGCGCGGCGGGCGGGAGTCGCTGCGCGCTGCCTTCGCCCCGTGCCCCGCTCCGCCGC
CGCCTCGCGCCGCCCGCCCCGGCTCTGACTGACCGCGTTACTCCCACAGGTGAGCGGGCGGGACGGCCCT
TCTCCTCCGGGCTGTAATTAGCTGAGCAAGAGGTAAGGGTTTAAGGGATGGTTGGTTGGTGGGGTATTAA
TGTTTAATTACCTGGAGCACCTGCCTGAAATCACTTTTTTTCAGGTTGGACCGGTGCCACCATGAAACGG
ACAGCCGACGGAAGCGAGTTCGAGTCACCAAAGAAGAAGCGGAAAGTCGCCAAGAACACAATCACCAAGA
CACTGAAGCTGAGAATCGTGCGGCCTTACAACAGCGCCGAGGTGGAAAAAATCGTGGCCGATGAGAAGAA
CAACAGAGAGAAAATCGCTCTGGAAAAAAATAAGGACAAGGTTAAAGAAGCCTGCTCCAAGCACCTGAAA
GTGGCTGCCTACTGCACCACCCAGGTCGAGAGAAACGCCTGTCTGTTCTGCAAGGCCAGAAAGCTGGACG
ACAAGTTCTACCAAAAGCTGAGAGGCCAGTTCCCCGACGCCGTGTTCTGGCAGGAGATTAGCGAGATTTT
CAGACAGCTGCAGAAGCAGGCCGCCGAGATCTACAACCAGAGCCTGATCGAGCTGTACTACGAGATCTTT
ATCAAAGGCAAAGGAATTGCCAACGCTTCTAGCGTGGAACACTACCTGAGCAGAGTGTGCTACCGGAGAG
CCGCCGAGCTGTTCAAGAATGCCGCTATCGCCAGCGGACTGCGGAGCAAGATCAAGTCTAACTTCCGGCT
GAAGGAACTCAAGAATATGAAATCCCGGCTGCCAACAACAAAGAGCGACAACTTTCCAATCCCCCTGGTG
AAGCAGAAAGGAGGCCAGTATACCGGCTTTGAGATCAGCAACCACAACTCTGATTTCATCATCAAGATCC
CATTCGGCAGATGGCAAGTGAAGAAGGAAATCGACAAGTACAGACCTTGGGAGAAGTTCGACTTCGAGCA
GGTGCAGAAGAGTCCTAAGCCTATCAGCCTGCTGCTGTCTACCCAGAGACGGAAACGGAACAAAGGCTGG
TCCAAGGACGAGGGCACCGAAGCCGAAATCAAGAAGGTGATGAACGGCGACTACCAGACCAGCTACATCG
AAGTGAAGAGGGGCAGCAAGATCGGCGAGAAGTCTGCCTGGATGCTGAACCTGAGCATCGATGTTCCTAA
GATCGACAAAGGAGTGGACCCCAGCATCATCGGCGGAATTGATGTGGGCGTGAGAAGCCCTCTGGTCTGT
GCCATCAACAATGCTTTTAGCAGATACAGCATCTCCGATAACGACCTGTTTCACTTTAACAAGAAGATGT
TCGCCAGGCGGAGAATCCTGCTTAAAAAGAACCGCCACAAGAGAGCCGGCCACGGCGCCAAGAACAAGCT
CAAACCTATCACCATCCTGACCGAGAAGAGCGAGCGGTTCCGGAAAAAGCTGATCGAGAGATGGGCCTGT
GAAATCGCCGACTTCTTCATCAAAAATAAGGTGGGCACAGTGCAGATGGAAAACCTGGAAGGCATGAAGA
GAAAGGAAGATAGCTATTTCAACATCCGGCTGAGAGGCTTCTGGCCTTACGCCGAGATGCAGAACAAGAT
CGAGTTCAAGCTGAAGCAATACGGCATCGAGATCAGAAAGGTGGCTCCTAACAACACCAGCAAAACCTGT
AGCAAGTGCGGCCATCTGAACAACTACTTCAACTTCGAGTACAGAAAGAAGAACAAGTTCCCCCACTTCA
AGTGCGAGAAGTGCAACTTCAAGGAAAACGCCGATTATAATGCTGCGCTGAATATCTCTAATCCTAAGCT
GAAATCTACAAAGGAGGAACCCGGAAGCGGATCCGATTACAAAGATGACGATGACAAAGACTACAAGGAT
GATGATGATAAGGGATCCGGCGCAACAAACTTCTCTCTGCTGAAACAAGCCGGAGATGTCGAAGAGAATC
CTGGACCGATGGTGAGCAAGGGCGAGGAGCTGTTCACCGGGGTGGTGCCCATCCTGGTCGAGCTGGACGG
CGACGTAAACGGCCACAAGTTCAGCGTGTCCGGCGAGGGCGAGGGCGATGCCACCTACGGCAAGCTGACC
CTGAAGTTCATCTGCACCACCGGCAAGCTGCCCGTGCCCTGGCCCACCCTCGTGACCACCCTGACCTACG
GCGTGCAGTGCTTCAGCCGCTACCCCGACCACATGAAGCAGCACGACTTCTTCAAGTCCGCCATGCCCGA
AGGCTACGTCCAGGAGCGCACCATCTTCTTCAAGGACGACGGCAACTACAAGACCCGCGCCGAGGTGAAG
TTCGAGGGCGACACCCTGGTGAACCGCATCGAGCTGAAGGGCATCGACTTCAAGGAGGACGGCAACATCC
TGGGGCACAAGCTGGAGTACAACTACAACAGCCACAACGTCTATATCATGGCCGACAAGCAGAAGAACGG
CATCAAGGTGAACTTCAAGATCCGCCACAACATCGAGGACGGCAGCGTGCAGCTCGCCGACCACTACCAG
CAGAACACCCCCATCGGCGACGGCCCCGTGCTGCTGCCCGACAACCACTACCTGAGCACCCAGTCCGCCC
TGAGCAAAGACCCCAACGAGAAGCGCGATCACATGGTCCTGCTGGAGTTCGTGACCGCCGCCGGGATCAC
TCTCGGCATGGACGAGCTGTACAAGTAAACGCGTTAAGAATTCCTAGAGCTCGCTGATCAGCCTCGACTG
TGCCTTCTAGTTGCCAGCCATCTGTTGTTTGCCCCTCCCCCGTGCCTTCCTTGACCCTGGAAGGTGCCAC
TCCCACTGTCCTTTCCTAATAAAATGAGGAAATTGCATCGCATTGTCTGAGTAGGTGTCATTCTATTCTG
GGGGGTGGGGTGGGGCAGGACAGCAAGGGGGAGGATTGGGAAGAGAATAGCAGGCATGCTGGGGAGCGGC
CGCAGGAACCCCTAGTGATGGAGTTGGCCACTCCCTCTCTGCGCGCTCGCTCGCTCACTGAGGCCGGGCG
ACCAAAGGTCGCCCGACGCCCGGGCTTTGCCCGGGCGGCCTCAGTGAGCGAGCGAGCGCGCAGCTGCCTG
CAGGGGCGCCTGATGCGGTATTTTCTCCTTACGCATCTGTGCGGTATTTCACACCGCATACGTCAAAGCA
ACCATAGT
